Addgene plasmid #221444: pcDNA5-FRT/T0-3XFLAG-NES-NFATC2IP
Purpose: Mammalian expression vector of triple Flag tagged NFATC2IP ORF with nuclear export signal (NES) at its N-terminus
Depositing lab: Daniel Durocher. Depositing organization: Sinai Health System. Publication: NFATC2IP is a mediator of SUMO-dependent genome integrity. Cho T, Hoeg L, Setiaputra D, Durocher D. Genes Dev. 2024 Apr 17;38(5-6):233-252. doi: 10.1101/gad.350914.123. PubMed 38503515.
Backbone
  Vector backbone: pcDNA5-3X-Flag-FRT-T0
  Backbone manufacturer: ThermoFisher
  Backbone size w/o insert (bp): 5266
  Total vector size (bp): 6523
  Modifications to backbone: 1xFLAG was replaced by HindIII-3xFLAG-AscI, yielding 3xFLAG vector for N-terminal tagging with MCS
  Vector type: Mammalian Expression
  Selectable markers: Hygromycin
Growth in bacteria
  Bacterial resistance: Ampicillin, 100 μg/mL
  Growth temperature: 37°C
  Growth strain: DH5alpha
  Copy number: High Copy
Gene/Insert
  Gene/Insert name: NFATC2IP
  Species: H. sapiens (human)
  Insert size (bp): 1257
  Mutation: NES (NLVDLQKKLEELELDEQQ)inserted, 1st Methionine of NFATC2IP deleted
  Entrez Gene: NFATC2IP (a.k.a. ESC2, NIP45, RAD60)
  Promoter: CMV
  Tag / fusion protein: 3XFlag (N terminal on insert); Nuclear Export Signal (NES) (N terminal on insert)
  Cloning method: Other
  Sequencing primers: 5′ cgcaaatgggcggtaggcgtg
Terms and licenses: Academic/Nonprofit Terms; Industry Terms
How to cite: pcDNA5-FRT/T0-3XFLAG-NES-NFATC2IP was a gift from Daniel Durocher (Addgene plasmid # 221444 ; http://n2t.net/addgene:221444 ; RRID:Addgene_221444)
