[The description below was written by a language model from this plasmid's Addgene catalogue record and pLannotate feature annotations shown in this document.]
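Description:
pcDNA5-FRT/T0-3XFLAG-NES-NFATC2IP is a 6.5 kb mammalian expression plasmid built on a modified ThermoFisher pcDNA5/FRT/TO backbone in which the original single FLAG tag was replaced by a 3xFLAG cassette followed by a multiple cloning site for N-terminal tagging. It is propagated in E. coli as a high-copy plasmid through a ColE1/pUC-type origin with ampicillin selection (AmpR under its own bla promoter). Short annotated fragments of f1 ori, lac regulatory elements and the pBR322 bom region are backbone remnants.

The payload is the human NFATC2IP open reading frame (also known as NIP45, and by the yeast orthologue names ESC2/RAD60), with its initiator methionine removed and fused at the N-terminus to 3xFLAG followed by a nuclear export signal. The resulting protein is epitope-tagged and is expected to be driven out of the nucleus. Expression comes from the CMV enhancer/promoter and terminates at the bGH polyadenylation signal. The small "PLtetO-1" and "TRE3GV" fragments annotated just downstream of the promoter correspond to tet operator sites, which in this backbone family make CMV transcription repressible by Tet repressor and inducible with tetracycline or doxycycline in repressor-expressing cells. Downstream, an FRT site sits immediately in front of a hygromycin resistance gene with an SV40 poly(A) signal. No complete promoter is annotated upstream of this gene, consistent with the Flp-In design, in which Flp-mediated integration at a genomic FRT locus activates hygromycin resistance and yields isogenic stable lines.

The associated study concerns NFATC2IP in SUMO-dependent genome integrity, so the construct is plausibly used to test whether nuclear localisation of NFATC2IP is required for its function, although the record does not state this explicitly.
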