Features (pLannotate 1.2.2; 22 found; start..end, strand, type, name):
     28..80      -  misc_feature   bom (fragment): basis of mobility region from pBR322
    235..614     +  enhancer       CMV enhancer: human cytomegalovirus immediate early enhancer
    615..818     +  promoter       CMV promoter: human cytomegalovirus (CMV) immediate early promoter
    820..839     +  promoter       PLtetO-1 promoter (fragment): modified phage lambda PL promoter with tet operator sites (Lutz and Bujard, 1997)
    841..860     +  promoter       PLtetO-1 promoter (fragment): modified phage lambda PL promoter with tet operator sites (Lutz and Bujard, 1997)
    868..901     +  promoter       TRE3GV promoter (fragment): 3rd-generation Tet-responsive promoter that can be activated by binding of Tet-On® 3G, optimized for retroviral and lentiviral vectors
   1035..1058    +  CDS            3xFLAG (fragment): three tandem FLAG® epitope tags
   1158..2411    +  CDS            NFATC2IP: NF2IP_HUMAN - Also known as NIP45. Experimental evidence at protein level: Swiss-Prot protein existence level 1. In T-helper 2 (Th2) cells, regulates the magnitude of NFAT- driven transcription of a specific subset of cytokine genes, including IL3, IL4, IL5 and IL13, but not IL2. Recruits PRMT1 to the IL4 promoter; this leads to enhancement of histone H4 'Arg-3'-methylation and facilitates subsequent histone acetylation at the IL4 locus, thus promotes robust cytokine expression (By similarity). Down-regulates formation of poly-SUMO chains by UBE2I/UBC9 (By similarity). From Homo sapiens (Human
   2481..2705    +  polyA_signal   bGH poly(A) signal: bovine growth hormone polyadenylation signal
   2709..2730    +  promoter       SV40 promoter (fragment): SV40 enhancer and early promoter
   2751..2984    +  rep_origin     f1 ori (fragment) (sequence partly withheld): f1 bacteriophage origin of replication; arrow indicates direction of (+) strand synthesis
   2989..3036    +  protein_bind   FRT: FLP-mediated recombination occurs in the 8-bp core sequence TCTAGAAA (Turan and Bode, 2011). FLP recombinase from the Saccharomyces cerevisiae 2μ plasmid
   3044..4066    +  CDS            HygR: hygromycin B phosphotransferase confers resistance to hygromycin
   4076..4201    +  CDS            ble (fragment): BLE_KLEPN - Experimental evidence at protein level: Swiss-Prot protein existence level 1. Binding protein with a strong affinity to the bleomycin family of antibiotics. Binds to CL990; an antimitotic-antibiotic compound. From Klebsiella pneumoniae.
   4196..4317    +  polyA_signal   SV40 poly(A) signal: SV40 polyadenylation signal
   4390..4406    -  protein_bind   lac operator: The lac repressor binds to the lac operator to inhibit transcription in E. coli. This inhibition can be relieved by adding lactose or isopropyl-β-D-thiogalactopyranoside (IPTG). lac repressor encoded by lacI
   4414..4444    -  promoter       lac promoter: promoter for the E. coli lac operon
   4459..4480    -  protein_bind   CAP binding site: CAP binding activates transcription in the presence of cAMP. E. coli catabolite activator protein
   4493..4585    -  CDS            lacI (fragment): lac repressor; lacI; The lac repressor binds to the lac operator to inhibit transcription in E. coli. This inhibition can be relieved by adding lactose or isopropyl-β-D-thiogalactopyranoside (IPTG).
   4768..5356    -  rep_origin     ori: high-copy-number ColE1/pMB1/pBR322/pUC origin of replication
   5527..6387    -  CDS            AmpR: β-lactamase; bla; confers resistance to ampicillin, carbenicillin, and related antibiotics
   6388..6492    -  promoter       AmpR promoter: bla
>Addgene plasmid #221444 | pcDNA5-FRT/T0-3XFLAG-NES-NFATC2IP | addgene full sequence | sequence record 437502 | Addgene NGS Result
GACGGATCGGGAGATCTCCCGATCCCCTATGGTGCACTCTCAGTACAATCTGCTCTGATGCCGCATAGTT
AAGCCAGTATCTGCTCCCTGCTTGTGTGTTGGAGGTCGCTGAGTAGTGCGCGAGCAAAATTTAAGCTACA
ACAAGGCAAGGCTTGACCGACAATTGCATGAAGAATCTGCTTAGGGTTAGGCGTTTTGCGCTGCTTCGCG
ATGTACGGGCCAGATATACGCGTTGACATTGATTATTGACTAGTTATTAATAGTAATCAATTACGGGGTC
ATTAGTTCATAGCCCATATATGGAGTTCCGCGTTACATAACTTACGGTAAATGGCCCGCCTGGCTGACCG
CCCAACGACCCCCGCCCATTGACGTCAATAATGACGTATGTTCCCATAGTAACGCCAATAGGGACTTTCC
ATTGACGTCAATGGGTGGAGTATTTACGGTAAACTGCCCACTTGGCAGTACATCAAGTGTATCATATGCC
AAGTACGCCCCCTATTGACGTCAATGACGGTAAATGGCCCGCCTGGCATTATGCCCAGTACATGACCTTA
TGGGACTTTCCTACTTGGCAGTACATCTACGTATTAGTCATCGCTATTACCATGGTGATGCGGTTTTGGC
AGTACATCAATGGGCGTGGATAGCGGTTTGACTCACGGGGATTTCCAAGTCTCCACCCCATTGACGTCAA
TGGGAGTTTGTTTTGGCACCAAAATCAACGGGACTTTCCAAAATGTCGTAACAACTCCGCCCCATTGACG
CAAATGGGCGGTAGGCGTGTACGGTGGGAGGTCTATATAAGCAGAGCTCTCCCTATCAGTGATAGAGATC
TCCCTATCAGTGATAGAGATCGTCGACGAGCTCGTTTAGTGAACCGTCAGATCGCCTGGAGACGCCATCC
ACGCTGTTTTGACCTCCATAGAAGACACCGGGACCGATCCAGCCTCCGGACTCTAGCGTTTAAACTTAAG
CTTGGTACCATGGACTACAAGGACCACGACGGTGACTACAAGGACCACGACATCGACTACAAAGACGATG
ACGATAAAGCCGCCAGTTTAAACGGCGCGCCAAATCTCGTGGACCTCCAAAAGAAGCTGGAGGAGCTGGA
GCTGGACGAGCAGCAGGGCGCTGGAGCCGGCGCGCCAGCGGAGCCTGTGGGGAAGCGGGGCCGCTGGTCC
GGAGGTAGCGGTGCCGGCCGAGGGGGTCGGGGCGGCTGGGGCGGTCGGGGCCGGCGTCCTCGGGCCCAGC
GGTCTCCATCCCGGGGCACGCTGGACGTAGTGTCTGTGGACTTGGTCACCGACAGCGATGAGGAAATTCT
GGAGGTCGCCACCGCTCGCGGTGCCGCGGACGAGGTTGAGGTGGAGCCCCCGGAGCCCCCGGGGCCGGTC
GCGTCCCGGGATAACAGCAACAGTGACAGCGAAGGGGAGGACAGGCGGCCCGCAGGACCCCCGCGGGAGC
CGGTCAGGCGGCGGCGGCGGCTGGTGCTGGATCCGGGGGAGGCGCCGCTGGTTCCGGTGTACTCGGGGAA
GGTTAAAAGCAGCCTTCGCCTTATCCCAGATGATCTATCCCTCCTGAAACTCTACCCTCCAGGGGATGAG
GAAGAGGCAGAGCTGGCAGATTCGAGTGGTCTCTACCATGAGGGCTCCCCATCACCAGGCTCTCCCTGGA
AGACAAAGCTGAGGACTAAGGATAAAGAAGAGAAGAAAAAGACAGAGTTTCTGGATCTGGACAACTCTCC
TCTGTCCCCACCTTCACCAAGGACCAAAAGCAGAACGCATACTCGGGCACTCAAGAAGTTAAGTGAGGTG
AACAAGCGCCTCCAGGATCTCCGTTCCTGTCTGAGCCCCAAGCCACCTCAGGGTCAAGAGCAACAGGGCC
AAGAGGATGAAGTGGTCTTGGTGGAAGGGCCCACCCTCCCAGAGACCCCCCGACTCTTCCCACTCAAAAT
CCGTTGCCGGGCTGACCTGGTCAGATTGCCCCTCAGGATGTCGGAGCCCCTGCAGAGTGTGGTGGACCAC
ATGGCCACCCACCTTGGGGTGTCCCCAAGCAGGATCCTTTTGCTTTTTGGAGAGACAGAGCTATCACCTA
CTGCCACTCCCAGGACCCTAAAGCTCGGAGTGGCTGACATCATTGACTGTGTGGTACTAACAAGTTCTCC
AGAGGCCACAGAGACGTCCCAACAGCTCCAGCTCCGGGTGCAGGGAAAGGAGAAACACCAGACACTGGAA
GTCTCACTGTCTCGAGATTCCCCTCTAAAGACCCTCATGTCCCACTATGAGGAGGCCATGGGACTGTCGG
GACGGAAGCTCTCCTTCTTCTTTGATGGGACAAAGCTTTCAGGCAGGGAGCTGCCAGCTGACCTGGGCAT
GGAATCTGGGGACCTCATTGAGGTCTGGGGCTGAGATATCCATCACACTGGCGGCCGCTCGAGTCTAGAG
GGCCCGTTTAAACCCGCTGATCAGCCTCGACTGTGCCTTCTAGTTGCCAGCCATCTGTTGTTTGCCCCTC
CCCCGTGCCTTCCTTGACCCTGGAAGGTGCCACTCCCACTGTCCTTTCCTAATAAAATGAGGAAATTGCA
TCGCATTGTCTGAGTAGGTGTCATTCTATTCTGGGGGGTGGGGTGGGGCAGGACAGCAAGGGGGAGGATT
GGGAAGACAATAGCAGGCATGCTGGGGATGCGGTGGGCTCTATGGCTTCTGAGGCGGAAAGAACCAGCTG
GGGCTCTAGGGGGTATCCCC
[124 nt withheld, positions 2751-2874]
C
[91 nt withheld, positions 2876-2966]
AGGGTGATGGTTCACGTACCTAGAAGTTCCTATTCCGAAGTTCCTATTCTCTAGAAAGTATAGGAACTTC
CTTGGCCAAAAAGCCTGAACTCACCGCGACGTCTGTCGAGAAGTTTCTGATCGAAAAGTTCGACAGCGTC
TCCGACCTGATGCAGCTCTCGGAGGGCGAAGAATCTCGTGCTTTCAGCTTCGATGTAGGAGGGCGTGGAT
ATGTCCTGCGGGTAAATAGCTGCGCCGATGGTTTCTACAAAGATCGTTATGTTTATCGGCACTTTGCATC
GGCCGCGCTCCCGATTCCGGAAGTGCTTGACATTGGGGAGTTCAGCGAGAGCCTGACCTATTGCATCTCC
CGCCGTGCACAGGGTGTCACGTTGCAAGACCTGCCTGAAACCGAACTGCCCGCTGTTCTGCAGCCGGTCG
CGGAGGCCATGGATGCGATCGCTGCGGCCGATCTTAGCCAGACGAGCGGGTTCGGCCCATTCGGACCGCA
AGGAATCGGTCAATACACTACATGGCGTGATTTCATATGCGCGATTGCTGATCCCCATGTGTATCACTGG
CAAACTGTGATGGACGACACCGTCAGTGCGTCCGTCGCGCAGGCTCTCGATGAGCTGATGCTTTGGGCCG
AGGACTGCCCCGAAGTCCGGCACCTCGTGCACGCGGATTTCGGCTCCAACAATGTCCTGACGGACAATGG
CCGCATAACAGCGGTCATTGACTGGAGCGAGGCGATGTTCGGGGATTCCCAATACGAGGTCGCCAACATC
TTCTTCTGGAGGCCGTGGTTGGCTTGTATGGAGCAGCAGACGCGCTACTTCGAGCGGAGGCATCCGGAGC
TTGCAGGATCGCCGCGGCTCCGGGCGTATATGCTCCGCATTGGTCTTGACCAACTCTATCAGAGCTTGGT
TGACGGCAATTTCGATGATGCAGCTTGGGCGCAGGGTCGATGCGACGCAATCGTCCGATCCGGAGCCGGG
ACTGTCGGGCGTACACAAATCGCCCGCAGAAGCGCGGCCGTCTGGACCGATGGCTGTGTAGAAGTACTCG
CCGATAGTGGAAACCGACGCCCCAGCACTCGTCCGAGGGCAAAGGAATAGCACGTACTACGAGATTTCGA
TTCCACCGCCGCCTTCTATGAAAGGTTGGGCTTCGGAATCGTTTTCCGGGACGCCGGCTGGATGATCCTC
CAGCGCGGGGATCTCATGCTGGAGTTCTTCGCCCACCCCAACTTGTTTATTGCAGCTTATAATGGTTACA
AATAAAGCAATAGCATCACAAATTTCACAAATAAAGCATTTTTTTCACTGCATTCTAGTTGTGGTTTGTC
CAAACTCATCAATGTATCTTATCATGTCTGTATACCGTCGACCTCTAGCTAGAGCTTGGCGTAATCATGG
TCATAGCTGTTTCCTGTGTGAAATTGTTATCCGCTCACAATTCCACACAACATACGAGCCGGAAGCATAA
AGTGTAAAGCCTGGGGTGCCTAATGAGTGAGCTAACTCACATTAATTGCGTTGCGCTCACTGCCCGCTTT
CCAGTCGGGAAACCTGTCGTGCCAGCTGCATTAATGAATCGGCCAACGCGCGGGGAGAGGCGGTTTGCGT
ATTGGGCGCTCTTCCGCTTCCTCGCTCACTGACTCGCTGCGCTCGGTCGTTCGGCTGCGGCGAGCGGTAT
CAGCTCACTCAAAGGCGGTAATACGGTTATCCACAGAATCAGGGGATAACGCAGGAAAGAACATGTGAGC
AAAAGGCCAGCAAAAGGCCAGGAACCGTAAAAAGGCCGCGTTGCTGGCGTTTTTCCATAGGCTCCGCCCC
CCTGACGAGCATCACAAAAATCGACGCTCAAGTCAGAGGTGGCGAAACCCGACAGGACTATAAAGATACC
AGGCGTTTCCCCCTGGAAGCTCCCTCGTGCGCTCTCCTGTTCCGACCCTGCCGCTTACCGGATACCTGTC
CGCCTTTCTCCCTTCGGGAAGCGTGGCGCTTTCTCATAGCTCACGCTGTAGGTATCTCAGTTCGGTGTAG
GTCGTTCGCTCCAAGCTGGGCTGTGTGCACGAACCCCCCGTTCAGCCCGACCGCTGCGCCTTATCCGGTA
ACTATCGTCTTGAGTCCAACCCGGTAAGACACGACTTATCGCCACTGGCAGCAGCCACTGGTAACAGGAT
TAGCAGAGCGAGGTATGTAGGCGGTGCTACAGAGTTCTTGAAGTGGTGGCCTAACTACGGCTACACTAGA
AGAACAGTATTTGGTATCTGCGCTCTGCTGAAGCCAGTTACCTTCGGAAAAAGAGTTGGTAGCTCTTGAT
CCGGCAAACAAACCACCGCTGGTAGCGGTGGTTTTTTTGTTTGCAAGCAGCAGATTACGCGCAGAAAAAA
AGGATCTCAAGAAGATCCTTTGATCTTTTCTACGGGGTCTGACGCTCAGTGGAACGAAAACTCACGTTAA
GGGATTTTGGTCATGAGATTATCAAAAAGGATCTTCACCTAGATCCTTTTAAATTAAAAATGAAGTTTTA
AATCAATCTAAAGTATATATGAGTAAACTTGGTCTGACAGTTACCAATGCTTAATCAGTGAGGCACCTAT
CTCAGCGATCTGTCTATTTCGTTCATCCATAGTTGCCTGACTCCCCGTCGTGTAGATAACTACGATACGG
GAGGGCTTACCATCTGGCCCCAGTGCTGCAATGATACCGCGAGACCCACGCTCACCGGCTCCAGATTTAT
CAGCAATAAACCAGCCAGCCGGAAGGGCCGAGCGCAGAAGTGGTCCTGCAACTTTATCCGCCTCCATCCA
GTCTATTAATTGTTGCCGGGAAGCTAGAGTAAGTAGTTCGCCAGTTAATAGTTTGCGCAACGTTGTTGCC
ATTGCTACAGGCATCGTGGTGTCACGCTCGTCGTTTGGTATGGCTTCATTCAGCTCCGGTTCCCAACGAT
CAAGGCGAGTTACATGATCCCCCATGTTGTGCAAAAAAGCGGTTAGCTCCTTCGGTCCTCCGATCGTTGT
CAGAAGTAAGTTGGCCGCAGTGTTATCACTCATGGTTATGGCAGCACTGCATAATTCTCTTACTGTCATG
CCATCCGTAAGATGCTTTTCTGTGACTGGTGAGTACTCAACCAAGTCATTCTGAGAATAGTGTATGCGGC
GACCGAGTTGCTCTTGCCCGGCGTCAATACGGGATAATACCGCGCCACATAGCAGAACTTTAAAAGTGCT
CATCATTGGAAAACGTTCTTCGGGGCGAAAACTCTCAAGGATCTTACCGCTGTTGAGATCCAGTTCGATG
TAACCCACTCGTGCACCCAACTGATCTTCAGCATCTTTTACTTTCACCAGCGTTTCTGGGTGAGCAAAAA
CAGGAAGGCAAAATGCCGCAAAAAAGGGAATAAGGGCGACACGGAAATGTTGAATACTCATACTCTTCCT
TTTTCAATATTATTGAAGCATTTATCAGGGTTATTGTCTCATGAGCGGATACATATTTGAATGTATTTAG
AAAAATAAACAAATAGGGGTTCCGCGCACATTTCCCCGAAAAGTGCCACCTGACGTC
